Addgene plasmid #14198: pAG423GPD-ccdB-EGFP
Purpose: (Empty Backbone)
Depositing lab: Susan Lindquist. Depositing organization: Whitehead Institute for Biomedical Research. Publication: A suite of Gateway cloning vectors for high-throughput genetic analysis in Saccharomyces cerevisiae. Alberti S, Gitler AD, Lindquist S. Yeast. 2007 Oct . 24(10):913-9. 10.1002/yea.1502 PubMed 17583893.
Backbone
  Vector backbone: pRS423
  Vector type: Yeast Expression ; Gateway Destination
  Selectable markers: HIS3
Growth in bacteria
  Bacterial resistance: Chloramphenicol and Ampicillin, 25 & 100 μg/mL
  Growth temperature: 37°C
  Growth strain: ccdB Survival
  Growth instructions: DB3.1, ccdB Survival
  Copy number: Unknown
Gene/Insert
  Gene/Insert name: None
  Tag / fusion protein: EGFP (C terminal on backbone)
  Cloning method: Gateway Cloning
  Sequencing primers: 5′ GPDPro_F
Terms and licenses: Academic/Nonprofit Terms; Industry Terms: Not Available to Industry
Depositor comments: Type of plasmid: 2-micron. This plasmid contains the Gateway technology from Invitrogen; Invitrogen requires purchasing of Gateway Clonase for carrying out the Gateway recombinational cloning reaction http://www.invitrogen.com Please note that the full plasmid sequence is provided as a reference only, and may not match the exact sequence of the plasmid.
How to cite: pAG423GPD-ccdB-EGFP was a gift from Susan Lindquist (Addgene plasmid # 14198 ; http://n2t.net/addgene:14198 ; RRID:Addgene_14198)
