[The description below was written by a language model from this plasmid's Addgene catalogue record and pLannotate feature annotations shown in this document.]
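Description:
pAG423GPD-ccdB-EGFP is an empty Gateway destination vector for protein expression in Saccharomyces cerevisiae, built on the pRS423 backbone and part of a suite of yeast Gateway vectors designed for high-throughput genetic analysis. It is an E. coli–yeast shuttle plasmid. In yeast it replicates episomally from the 2μ origin, typically at high copy, and is selected through the HIS3 auxotrophic marker expressed from its own promoter. In bacteria it relies on a high-copy ColE1/pUC-type origin and the AmpR β-lactamase gene. An f1 origin, T3 and T7 promoters, and lac/lacZα remnants are carried over from the pBluescript-derived backbone.

The expression cassette is driven by the constitutive GPD (TDH3, annotated as GAP) promoter and closed by the CYC1 terminator. Between them lies the Gateway cassette, in which attR1 and attR2 flank a chloramphenicol resistance gene and the ccdB toxin gene. EGFP follows immediately downstream of attR2. In an LR recombination with an entry clone, the attR-flanked segment is exchanged for the gene of interest. If that open reading frame lacks a stop codon and is in frame, it is expressed as a C-terminal EGFP fusion. Because CcdB poisons DNA gyrase in ordinary E. coli strains, unrecombined vector is counterselected after the reaction. For the same reason, the empty vector must be maintained in a ccdB-tolerant strain, with chloramphenicol plus ampicillin retaining the cassette.

The record lists no insert. Typical uses are strong constitutive expression of EGFP-tagged proteins in yeast for localisation or expression studies. The depositor notes that the supplied full sequence is a reference and may not match the physical plasmid exactly.
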