Features (pLannotate 1.2.2; 30 found; start..end, strand, type, name):
     68..1410    +  rep_origin     2μ ori: yeast 2μ plasmid origin of replication
   1437..1541    +  promoter       AmpR promoter: bla
   1542..2402    +  CDS            AmpR: β-lactamase; bla; confers resistance to ampicillin, carbenicillin, and related antibiotics
   2573..3161    +  rep_origin     ori: high-copy-number ColE1/pMB1/pBR322/pUC origin of replication
   3344..3436    +  CDS            lacI (fragment): lac repressor; lacI; The lac repressor binds to the lac operator to inhibit transcription in E. coli. This inhibition can be relieved by adding lactose or isopropyl-β-D-thiogalactopyranoside (IPTG).
   3449..3470    +  protein_bind   CAP binding site: CAP binding activates transcription in the presence of cAMP. E. coli catabolite activator protein
   3485..3515    +  promoter       lac promoter: promoter for the E. coli lac operon
   3523..3539    +  protein_bind   lac operator: The lac repressor binds to the lac operator to inhibit transcription in E. coli. This inhibition can be relieved by adding lactose or isopropyl-β-D-thiogalactopyranoside (IPTG). lac repressor encoded by lacI
   3584..3602    +  promoter       T3 promoter: promoter for bacteriophage T3 RNA polymerase
   3631..4275    +  promoter       GAP promoter: S. cerevisiae TDH3; promoter for glyceraldehyde-3-phosphate dehydrogenase
   4281..4301    +  misc_feature   MCS (fragment): pBluescript multiple cloning site
   4305..4429    +  protein_bind   attR1: mutant version of attR; recombination site for the Gateway® LR reaction LR Clonase™
   4454..4484    +  promoter       lac UV5 promoter: E. coli lac promoter with an "up" mutation
   4508..4537    +  promoter       cat promoter (fragment): promoter of the E. coli cat gene encoding chloramphenicol acetyltransferase
   4538..5197    +  CDS            CmR: chloramphenicol acetyltransferase; cat; confers resistance to chloramphenicol
   5379..5537    +  CDS            ccdA (fragment): CCDA_ECO57 - Also known as H, letA. Experimental evidence at protein level: Swiss-Prot protein existence level 1. Antitoxin component of a type II toxin-antitoxin (TA) system which inhibits the post-segregational killing (PSK) of plasmid-free cells, also referred to as a plasmid addiction system. Binds to and blocks the activity of CcdB; will also remove bound CcdB protein from the CcdB-GyrA complex by forming a CcdA-CcdB complex, a process termed rejuvenation. Functions as a transcriptional corepressor for the ccdAB operon, repression also requires CcdB (By similarity). From Escherichia coli
   5542..5844    +  CDS            ccdB: CCDB_ECOLI - Also known as G, letB, letD. Experimental evidence at protein level: Swiss-Prot protein existence level 1. Toxic component of a type II toxin-antitoxin (TA) system, functioning in plasmid maintainence. Responsible for the post- segregational killing (PSK) of plasmid-free cells, also referred to as a plasmid addiction system. Half-life of over 2 hours. Cell killing by CcdB is accompanied by filamentation, defects in chromosome and plasmid segregation, defects in cell division, formation of anucleate cells, decreased DNA synthesis and plasmid loss. Interferes with the activity of DN
   5888..6012    -  protein_bind   attR2: mutant version of attR; recombination site for the Gateway® LR reaction LR Clonase™
   6016..6043    +  misc_feature   MCS (fragment): pBluescript multiple cloning site
   6044..6763    +  CDS            EGFP: the original enhanced GFP (Yang et al., 1996) mammalian codon-optimized
   6770..7017    +  terminator     CYC1 terminator: S. cerevisiae CYC1; transcription terminator for CYC1
   7036..7054    -  promoter       T7 promoter: promoter for bacteriophage T7 RNA polymerase
   7062..7217    +  CDS            lacZα (fragment): LacZα fragment of β-galactosidase; lacZ fragment
   7225..7680    +  rep_origin     f1 ori (sequence partly withheld): f1 bacteriophage origin of replication; arrow indicates direction of (+) strand synthesis
   7681..7732    -  misc_feature   bom (fragment): basis of mobility region from pBR322
   7940..8599    -  CDS            HIS3: imidazoleglycerol-phosphate dehydratase, required for histidine biosynthesis; S. cerevisiae HIS3; yeast auxotrophic marker
   8600..8786    -  promoter       HIS3 promoter: S. cerevisiae HIS3
   8836..8916    +  CDS            MRM1 (fragment): MRM1_YEAST - Also known as PET56 From Saccharomyces cerevisiae (strain ATCC 204508 / S288c) (Baker's yeast).
   8917..8966    -  misc_feature   bom (fragment): basis of mobility region from pBR322
   9068..1       -  CDS            rop (fragment) (across the origin): Rop protein, which maintains plasmids at low copy number; rop
>Addgene plasmid #14198 | pAG423GPD-ccdB-EGFP | depositor full sequence | sequence record 7861 | Author sequence
GACGAAAGGGCCTCGTGATACGCCTATTTTTATAGGTTAATGTCATGATAATAATGGTTTCTTAGATGAT
CCAATATCAAAGGAAATGATAGCATTGAAGGATGAGACTAATCCAATTGAGGAGTGGCAGCATATAGAAC
AGCTAAAGGGTAGTGCTGAAGGAAGCATACGATACCCCGCATGGAATGGGATAATATCACAGGAGGTACT
AGACTACCTTTCATCCTACATAAATAGACGCATATAAGTACGCATTTAAGCATAAACACGCACTATGCCG
TTCTTCTCATGTATATATATATACAGGCAACACGCAGATATAGGTGCGACGTGAACAGTGAGCTGTATGT
GCGCAGCTCGCGTTGCATTTTCGGAAGCGCTCGTTTTCGGAAACGCTTTGAAGTTCCTATTCCGAAGTTC
CTATTCTCTAGAAAGTATAGGAACTTCAGAGCGCTTTTGAAAACCAAAAGCGCTCTGAAGACGCACTTTC
AAAAAACCAAAAACGCACCGGACTGTAACGAGCTACTAAAATATTGCGAATACCGCTTCCACAAACATTG
CTCAAAAGTATCTCTTTGCTATATATCTCTGTGCTATATCCCTATATAACCTACCCATCCACCTTTCGCT
CCTTGAACTTGCATCTAAACTCGACCTCTACATTTTTTATGTTTATCTCTAGTATTACTCTTTAGACAAA
AAAATTGTAGTAAGAACTATTCATAGAGTGAATCGAAAACAATACGAAAATGTAAACATTTCCTATACGT
AGTATATAGAGACAAAATAGAAGAAACCGTTCATAATTTTCTGACCAATGAAGAATCATCAACGCTATCA
CTTTCTGTTCACAAAGTATGCGCAATCCACATCGGTATAGAATATAATCGGGGATGCCTTTATCTTGAAA
AAATGCACCCGCAGCTTCGCTAGTAATCAGTAAACGCGGGAAGTGGAGTCAGGCTTTTTTTATGGAAGAG
AAAATAGACACCAAAGTAGCCTTCTTCTAACCTTAACGGACCTACAGTGCAAAAAGTTATCAAGAGACTG
CATTATAGAGCGCACAAAGGAGAAAAAAAGTAATCTAAGATGCTTTGTTAGAAAAATAGCGCTCTCGGGA
TGCATTTTTGTAGAACAAAAAAGAAGTATAGATTCTTTGTTGGTAAAATAGCGCTCTCGCGTTGCATTTC
TGTTCTGTAAAAATGCAGCTCAGATTCTTTGTTTGAAAAATTAGCGCTCTCGCGTTGCATTTTTGTTTTA
CAAAAATGAAGCACAGATTCTTCGTTGGTAAAATAGCGCTTTCGCGTTGCATTTCTGTTCTGTAAAAATG
CAGCTCAGATTCTTTGTTTGAAAAATTAGCGCTCTCGCGTTGCATTTTTGTTCTACAAAATGAAGCACAG
ATGCTTCGTTCAGGTGGCACTTTTCGGGGAAATGTGCGCGGAACCCCTATTTGTTTATTTTTCTAAATAC
ATTCAAATATGTATCCGCTCATGAGACAATAACCCTGATAAATGCTTCAATAATATTGAAAAAGGAAGAG
TATGAGTATTCAACATTTCCGTGTCGCCCTTATTCCCTTTTTTGCGGCATTTTGCCTTCCTGTTTTTGCT
CACCCAGAAACGCTGGTGAAAGTAAAAGATGCTGAAGATCAGTTGGGTGCACGAGTGGGTTACATCGAAC
TGGATCTCAACAGCGGTAAGATCCTTGAGAGTTTTCGCCCCGAAGAACGTTTTCCAATGATGAGCACTTT
TAAAGTTCTGCTATGTGGCGCGGTATTATCCCGTATTGACGCCGGGCAAGAGCAACTCGGTCGCCGCATA
CACTATTCTCAGAATGACTTGGTTGAGTACTCACCAGTCACAGAAAAGCATCTTACGGATGGCATGACAG
TAAGAGAATTATGCAGTGCTGCCATAACCATGAGTGATAACACTGCGGCCAACTTACTTCTGACAACGAT
CGGAGGACCGAAGGAGCTAACCGCTTTTTTGCACAACATGGGGGATCATGTAACTCGCCTTGATCGTTGG
GAACCGGAGCTGAATGAAGCCATACCAAACGACGAGCGTGACACCACGATGCCTGTAGCAATGGCAACAA
CGTTGCGCAAACTATTAACTGGCGAACTACTTACTCTAGCTTCCCGGCAACAATTAATAGACTGGATGGA
GGCGGATAAAGTTGCAGGACCACTTCTGCGCTCGGCCCTTCCGGCTGGCTGGTTTATTGCTGATAAATCT
GGAGCCGGTGAGCGTGGGTCTCGCGGTATCATTGCAGCACTGGGGCCAGATGGTAAGCCCTCCCGTATCG
TAGTTATCTACACGACGGGGAGTCAGGCAACTATGGATGAACGAAATAGACAGATCGCTGAGATAGGTGC
CTCACTGATTAAGCATTGGTAACTGTCAGACCAAGTTTACTCATATATACTTTAGATTGATTTAAAACTT
CATTTTTAATTTAAAAGGATCTAGGTGAAGATCCTTTTTGATAATCTCATGACCAAAATCCCTTAACGTG
AGTTTTCGTTCCACTGAGCGTCAGACCCCGTAGAAAAGATCAAAGGATCTTCTTGAGATCCTTTTTTTCT
GCGCGTAATCTGCTGCTTGCAAACAAAAAAACCACCGCTACCAGCGGTGGTTTGTTTGCCGGATCAAGAG
CTACCAACTCTTTTTCCGAAGGTAACTGGCTTCAGCAGAGCGCAGATACCAAATACTGTCCTTCTAGTGT
AGCCGTAGTTAGGCCACCACTTCAAGAACTCTGTAGCACCGCCTACATACCTCGCTCTGCTAATCCTGTT
ACCAGTGGCTGCTGCCAGTGGCGATAAGTCGTGTCTTACCGGGTTGGACTCAAGACGATAGTTACCGGAT
AAGGCGCAGCGGTCGGGCTGAACGGGGGGTTCGTGCACACAGCCCAGCTTGGAGCGAACGACCTACACCG
AACTGAGATACCTACAGCGTGAGCTATGAGAAAGCGCCACGCTTCCCGAAGGGAGAAAGGCGGACAGGTA
TCCGGTAAGCGGCAGGGTCGGAACAGGAGAGCGCACGAGGGAGCTTCCAGGGGGAAACGCCTGGTATCTT
TATAGTCCTGTCGGGTTTCGCCACCTCTGACTTGAGCGTCGATTTTTGTGATGCTCGTCAGGGGGGCGGA
GCCTATGGAAAAACGCCAGCAACGCGGCCTTTTTACGGTTCCTGGCCTTTTGCTGGCCTTTTGCTCACAT
GTTCTTTCCTGCGTTATCCCCTGATTCTGTGGATAACCGTATTACCGCCTTTGAGTGAGCTGATACCGCT
CGCCGCAGCCGAACGACCGAGCGCAGCGAGTCAGTGAGCGAGGAAGCGGAAGAGCGCCCAATACGCAAAC
CGCCTCTCCCCGCGCGTTGGCCGATTCATTAATGCAGCTGGCACGACAGGTTTCCCGACTGGAAAGCGGG
CAGTGAGCGCAACGCAATTAATGTGAGTTACCTCACTCATTAGGCACCCCAGGCTTTACACTTTATGCTT
CCGGCTCCTATGTTGTGTGGAATTGTGAGCGGATAACAATTTCACACAGGAAACAGCTATGACCATGATT
ACGCCAAGCGCGCAATTAACCCTCACTAAAGGGAACAAAAGCTGGAGCTCTTCGAGTTTATCATTATCAA
TACTCGCCATTTCAAAGAATACGTAAATAATTAATAGTAGTGATTTTCCTAACTTTATTTAGTCAAAAAA
TTAGCCTTTTAATTCTGCTGTAACCCGTACATGCCCAAAATAGGGGGCGGGTTACACAGAATATATAACA
CCGAAGGTGCCTGGGTGAACAGGTTTATTCCTGGCATCCACTAAATATAATGGAGCCCGCTTTTTAAGCT
GGCATCCAGAAAAAAAAAGAATCCCAGCACCAAAATATTGTTTTCTTCACCAACCATCAGTTCATAGGTC
CATTCTCTTAGCGCAACTACAGAGAACAGGGGCACAAACAGGCAAAAAACGGGCACAACCTCAATGGAGT
GATGCAACCTGCCTGGAGTAAATGATGACACAAGGCAATTGACCCACGCATGTATCTATCTCATTTTCTT
ACACCTTCTATTACCTTCTGCTCTCTCTGATTTGGAAAAAGCTGAAAAAAAAGGTTGAAACCAGTTCCCT
GAAATTATTCCCCTACTTGACTAATAAGTATATAAAGACGGTAGGTATTGATTGTAATTCTGTAAATCTA
TTTCTTAAACTTCTTAAATTCTACTTTTATAGTTAGTCTTTTTTTTAGTTTTAAAACACCAGAACTTAGT
TTCGACGGATTCTAGAACTAGTGGATCCCCCATCACAAGTTTGTACAAAAAAGCTGAACGAGAAACGTAA
AATGATATAAATATCAATATATTAAATTAGATTTTGCATAAAAAACAGACTACATAATACTGTAAAACAC
AACATATCCAGTCACTATGGCGGCCGCATTAGGCACCCCAGGCTTTACACTTTATGCTTCCGGCTCGTAT
AATGTGTGGATTTTGAGTTAGGATCCGTCGAGATTTTCAGGAGCTAAGGAAGCTAAAATGGAGAAAAAAA
TCACTGGATATACCACCGTTGATATATCCCAATGGCATCGTAAAGAACATTTTGAGGCATTTCAGTCAGT
TGCTCAATGTACCTATAACCAGACCGTTCAGCTGGATATTACGGCCTTTTTAAAGACCGTAAAGAAAAAT
AAGCACAAGTTTTATCCGGCCTTTATTCACATTCTTGCCCGCCTGATGAATGCTCATCCGGAATTCCGTA
TGGCAATGAAAGACGGTGAGCTGGTGATATGGGATAGTGTTCACCCTTGTTACACCGTTTTCCATGAGCA
AACTGAAACGTTTTCATCGCTCTGGAGTGAATACCACGACGATTTCCGGCAGTTTCTACACATATATTCG
CAAGATGTGGCGTGTTACGGTGAAAACCTGGCCTATTTCCCTAAAGGGTTTATTGAGAATATGTTTTTCG
TCTCAGCCAATCCCTGGGTGAGTTTCACCAGTTTTGATTTAAACGTGGCCAATATGGACAACTTCTTCGC
CCCCGTTTTCACCATGGGCAAATATTATACGCAAGGCGACAAGGTGCTGATGCCGCTGGCGATTCAGGTT
CATCATGCCGTCTGTGATGGCTTCCATGTCGGCAGAATGCTTAATGAATTACAACAGTACTGCGATGAGT
GGCAGGGCGGGGCGTAAACGCCGCGTGGATCCGGCTTACTAAAAGCCAGATAACAGTATGCGTATTTGCG
CGCTGATTTTTGCGGTATAAGAATATATACTGATATGTATACCCGAAGTATGTCAAAAAGAGGTATGCTA
TGAAGCAGCGTATTACAGTGACAGTTGACAGCGACAGCTATCAGTTGCTCAAGGCATATATGATGTCAAT
ATCTCCGGTCTGGTAAGCACAACCATGCAGAATGAAGCCCGTCGTCTGCGTGCCGAACGCTGGAAAGCGG
AAAATCAGGAAGGGATGGCTGAGGTCGCCCGGTTTATTGAAATGAACGGCTCTTTTGCTGACGAGAACAG
GGGCTGGTGAAATGCAGTTTAAGGTTTACACCTATAAAAGAGAGAGCCGTTATCGTCTGTTTGTGGATGT
ACAGAGTGATATTATTGACACGCCCGGGCGACGGATGGTGATCCCCCTGGCCAGTGCACGTCTGCTGTCA
GATAAAGTCTCCCGTGAACTTTACCCGGTGGTGCATATCGGGGATGAAAGCTGGCGCATGATGACCACCG
ATATGGCCAGTGTGCCGGTCTCCGTTATCGGGGAAGAAGTGGCTGATCTCAGCCACCGCGAAAATGACAT
CAAAAACGCCATTAACCTGATGTTCTGGGGAATATAAATGTCAGGCTCCCTTATACACAGCCAGTCTGCA
GGTCGACCATAGTGACTGGATATGTTGTGTTTTACAGTATTATGTAGTCTGTTTTTTATGCAAAATCTAA
TTTAATATATTGATATTTATATCATTTTACGTTTCTCGTTCAGCTTTCTTGTACAAAGTGGTGATGGGCT
GCAGGAATTCGATATCAAGCTTAATGGTGAGCAAGGGCGAGGAGCTGTTCACCGGGGTGGTGCCCATCCT
GGTCGAGCTGGACGGCGACGTAAACGGCCACAAGTTCAGCGTGTCCGGCGAGGGCGAGGGCGATGCCACC
TACGGCAAGCTGACCCTGAAGTTCATCTGCACCACCGGCAAGCTGCCCGTGCCCTGGCCCACCCTCGTGA
CCACCCTGACCTACGGCGTGCAGTGCTTCAGCCGCTACCCCGACCACATGAAGCAGCACGACTTCTTCAA
GTCCGCCATGCCCGAAGGCTACGTCCAGGAGCGCACCATCTTCTTCAAGGACGACGGCAACTACAAGACC
CGCGCCGAGGTGAAGTTCGAGGGCGACACCCTGGTGAACCGCATCGAGCTGAAGGGCATCGACTTCAAGG
AGGACGGCAACATCCTGGGGCACAAGCTGGAGTACAACTACAACAGCCACAACGTCTATATCATGGCCGA
CAAGCAGAAGAACGGCATCAAGGTGAACTTCAAGATCCGCCACAACATCGAGGACGGCAGCGTGCAGCTC
GCCGACCACTACCAGCAGAACACCCCCATCGGCGACGGCCCCGTGCTGCTGCCCGACAACCACTACCTGA
GCACCCAGTCCGCCCTGAGCAAAGACCCCAACGAGAAGCGCGATCACATGGTCCTGCTGGAGTTCGTGAC
CGCCGCCGGGATCACTCTCGGCATGGACGAGCTGTACAAGTAACTCGAGTCATGTAATTAGTTATGTCAC
GCTTACATTCACGCCCTCCCCCCACATCCGCTCTAACCGAAAAGGAAGGAGTTAGACAACCTGAAGTCTA
GGTCCCTATTTATTTTTTTATAGTTATGTTAGTATTAAGAACGTTATTTATATTTCAAATTTTTCTTTTT
TTTCTGTACAGACGCGTGTACGCATGTAACATTATACTGAAAACCTTGCTTGAGAAGGTTTTGGGACGCT
CGAAGGCTTTAATTTGCGGCCGGTACCCAATTCGCCCTATAGTGAGTCGTATTACGCGCGCTCACTGGCC
GTCGTTTTACAACGTCGTGACTGGGAAAACCCTGGCGTTACCCAACTTAATCGCCTTGCAGCACATCCCC
CTTTCGCCAGCTGGCGTAATAGCGAAGAGGCCCGCACCGATCGCCCTTCCCAACAGTTGCGCAGCCTGAA
TGGCGAATGGCGCG
[124 nt withheld, positions 7225-7348]
C
[91 nt withheld, positions 7350-7440]
A
[49 nt withheld, positions 7442-7490]
CCTTTGACGTTGGAGTCCACGTTCTTT
[37 nt withheld, positions 7518-7554]
ACCCTATCTCGGTCTATTCTTTTGATTTATAAGGGATTTTGCCGATTTCGGCCTATTGGTTAAAAAATGA
GCTGATTTAACAAAAATTTAACGCGAATTTTAACAAAATATTAACGTTTACAATTTCCTGATGCGGTATT
TTCTCCTTACGCATCTGTGCGGTATTTCACACCGCATAGATCCGTCGAGTTCAAGAGAAAAAAAAAGAAA
AAGCAAAAAGAAAAAAGGAAAGCGCGCCTCGTTCAGAATGACACGTATAGAATGATGCATTACCTTGTCA
TCTTCAGTATCATACTGTTCGTATACATACTTACTGACATTCATAGGTATACATATATACACATGTATAT
ATATCGTATGCTGCAGCTTTAAATAATCGGTGTCACTACATAAGAACACCTTTGGTGGAGGGAACATCGT
TGGTACCATTGGGCGAGGTGGCTTCTCTTATGGCAACCGCAAGAGCCTTGAACGCACTCTCACTACGGTG
ATGATCATTCTTGCCTCGCAGACAATCAACGTGGAGGGTAATTCTGCTAGCCTCTGCAAAGCTTTCAAGA
AAATGCGGGATCATCTCGCAAGAGAGATCTCCTACTTTCTCCCTTTGCAAACCAAGTTCGACAACTGCGT
ACGGCCTGTTCGAAAGATCTACCACCGCTCTGGAAAGTGCCTCATCCAAAGGCGCAAATCCTGATCCAAA
CCTTTTTACTCCACGCGCCAGTAGGGCCTCTTTAAAAGCTTGACCGAGAGCAATCCCGCAGTCTTCAGTG
GTGTGATGGTCGTCTATGTGTAAGTCACCAATGCACTCAACGATTAGCGACCAGCCGGAATGCTTGGCCA
GAGCATGTATCATATGGTCCAGAAACCCTATACCTGTGTGGACGTTAATCACTTGCGATTGTGTGGCCTG
TTCTGCTACTGCTTCTGCCTCTTTTTCTGGGAAGATCGAGTGCTCTATCGCTAGGGGACCACCCTTTAAA
GAGATCGCAATCTGAATCTTGGTTTCATTTGTAATACGCTTTACTAGGGCTTTCTGCTCTGTCATCTTTG
CCTTCGTTTATCTTGCCTGCTCATTTTTTAGTATATTCTTCGAAGAAATCACATTACTTTATATAATGTA
TAATTCATTATGTGATAATGCCAATCGCTAAGAAAAAAAAAGAGTCATCCGCTAGGGGAAAAAAAAAAAT
GAAAATCATTACCGAGGCATAAAAAAATATAGAGTGTACTAGAGGAGGCCAAGAGTAATAGAAAAAGAAA
ATTGCGGGAAAGGACTGTGTTATGACTTCCCTGACTAATGCCGTGTTCAAACGATACCTGGCAGTGACTC
CTAGCGCTCACCAAGCTCTTAAAACGGGAATTTATGGTGCACTCTCAGTACAATCTGCTCTGATGCCGCA
TAGTTAAGCCAGCCCCGACACCCGCCAACACCCGCTGACGCGCCCTGACGGGCTTGTCTGCTCCCGGCAT
CCGCTTACAGACAAGCTGTGACCGTCTCCGGGAGCTGCATGTGTCAGAGGTTTTCACCGTCATCACCGAA
ACGCGCGA
