>Addgene plasmid #14198 | pAG423GPD-ccdB-EGFP | addgene partial sequence | sequence record 20559 | 14198 with pRS_marker
TTTTAAGAGCTTGGGTGAGCGCTAGGAGTCACTGCCAGGTATCGTTTGAACACGGCATTAGTCAGGGAAG
TCATAACACAGTCCTTTCCCGCAATTTTCTTTTTCTATTACTCTTGGCCTCCTCTAGTACACTCTATATT
TTTTTATGCCTCGGTAATGATTTTCATTTTTTTTTTTCCACCTAGCGGATGACTCTTTTTTTTTCTTAGC
GATTGGCATTATCACATAATGAATTATACATTATATAAAGTAATGTGATTTCTTCGAAGAATATACTAAA
AAATGAGCAGGCAAGATAAACGAAGGCAAAGATGACAGAGCAGAAAGCCCTAGTAAAGCGTATTACAAAT
GAAACCAAGATTCAGATTGCGATCTCTTTAAAGGGTGGTCCCCTAGCGATAGAGCACTCGATCTTCCCAG
AAAAAGAGGCAGAAGCAGTAGCAGAACAGGCCACACAATCGCAAGTGATTAACGTCCACACAGGTATAGG
GTTTCTGGACCATATGATACATGCTCTGGCCAAGCATTCCGGCTGGT
