>Addgene plasmid #14198 | pAG423GPD-ccdB-EGFP | addgene partial sequence | sequence record 20560 | 14198 with GW5
AAGTGTAAAGCCTGGGGGTGCCTAATGCGGCCGCCATAGTGACTGGATATGTTGTGTTTTACAGTATTAT
GTAGTCTGTTTTTTATGCAAAATCTAATTTAATATATTGATATTTATATCATTTTACGTTTCTCGTTCAG
CTTTTTTGTACAAACTTGTGATGGGGGATCCACTAGTTCTAGAATCCGTCGAAACTAAGTTCTGGTGTTT
TAAAACTAAAAAAAAGACTAACTATAAAAGTAGAATTTAAGAAGTTTAAGAAATAGATTTACAGAATTAC
AATCAATACCTACCGTCTTTATATACTTATTAGTCAAGTAGGGGAATAATTTCAGGGAACTGGTTTCAAC
CTTTTTTTTCAGCTTTTTCCAAATCAGAGAGAGCAGAAGGTAATAGAAGGTGTAAGAAAATGAGATAGAT
ACATGCGTGGGTCAATTGCCTTGTGTCATCATTTACTCCAGGCAGGTTGCATCACTCCATTGAGGTTGTG
CCCGTTTTTTGCCTGTTTGTGCCCCTGTT
