>Addgene plasmid #14198 | pAG423GPD-ccdB-EGFP | addgene partial sequence | sequence record 20561 | 14198 with GW3
TGGCTGATCTCAGCCACCGCGAAAATGACATCAAAAACGCCATTAACCTGATGTTCTGGGGAATATAAAT
GTCAGGCTCCCTTATACACAGCCAGTCTGCAGGTCGACCATAGTGACTGGATATGTTGTGTTTTACAGTA
TTATGTAGTCTGTTTTTTATGCAAAATCTAATTTAATATATTGATATTTATATCATTTTACGTTTCTCGT
TCAGCTTTCTTGTACAAAGTGGTGATGGGCTGCAGGAATTCGATATCAAGCTTAATGGTGAGCAAGGGCG
AGGAGCTGTTCACCGGGGTGGTGCCCATCCTGGTCGAGCTGGACGGCGACGTAAACGGCCACAAGTTCAG
CGTGTCCGGCGAGGGCGAGGGCGATGCCACCTACGGCAAGCTGACCCTGAAGTTCATCTGCACCACCGGC
AAGCTGCCCGTGCCCTGGCCCACCCTCGTGACCACCCTGACCTACGGCGTGCAGTGCTTCAGCCGCTACC
CCGACCACATGAAGCAGCACGACTTCTTCAAGTCCGCCATGCC
