>Addgene plasmid #14198 | pAG423GPD-ccdB-EGFP | addgene partial sequence | sequence record 127452 | pGEX3 5'-CCGGGAGCTGCATGTGTCAGAGG-3'
GCGTTGCATTTTCGGAAGCGCTCGTTTTCGGAAACGCTTTGAAGTTCCTATTCCGAAGTTCCTATTCTCT
AGAAAGTATAGGAACTTCAGAGCGCTTTTGAAAACCAAAAGCGCTCTGAAGACGCACTTTCAAAAAACCA
AAAACGCACCGGACTGTAACGAGCTACTAAAATATTGCGAATACCGCTTCCACAAACATTGCTCAAAAGT
ATCTCTTTGCTATATATCTCTGTGCTATATCCCTATATAACCTACCCATCCACCTTTCGCTCCTTGAACT
TGCATCTAAACTCGACCTCTACATTTTTTATGTTTATCTCTAGTATTACTCTTTAGACAAAAAAATTGTA
GTAAGAACTATTCATAGAGTGAATCGAAAACAATACGAAAATGTAAACATTTCCTATACGTAGTATATAG
AGACAAAA
